Addgene plasmid #161040: pDONR221-SLC15A1_STOP
Purpose: Gateway entry clone with codon-optimized ORF sequence for subcloning into custom expression vectors. Contains a STOP codon at the end of the codon-optimized ORF sequence.
Depositing lab: RESOLUTE Consortium & Giulio Superti-Furga. Depositing organization: CeMM Research Center for Molecular Medicine. Publication: The RESOLUTE consortium: unlocking SLC transporters for drug discovery. Superti-Furga G, Lackner D, Wiedmer T, Ingles-Prieto A, Barbosa B, Girardi E, Goldmann U, Gurtl B, Klavins K, Klimek C, Lindinger S, Lineiro-Retes E, Muller AC, Onstein S, Redinger G, Reil D, Sedlyarov V, Wolf G, Crawford M, Everley R, ... Steppan CM. Nat Rev Drug Discov. 2020 Jul;19(7):429-430. doi: 10.1038/d41573-020-00056-6. PubMed 32265506.
Backbone
  Vector backbone: pDONR221
  Backbone manufacturer: ThermoFisher Scientific
  Backbone size w/o insert (bp): 2550
  Vector type: Mammalian Expression
Growth in bacteria
  Bacterial resistance: Kanamycin, 50 μg/mL
  Growth temperature: 37°C
  Growth strain: NEB Stable
  Copy number: High Copy
Gene/Insert
  Gene/Insert name: SLC15A1 (alt name: PEPT1, HPECT1, HPEPT1)
  Species: H. sapiens (human)
  Insert size (bp): 2127
  Entrez Gene: SLC15A1 (a.k.a. HPECT1, HPEPT1, PEPT1)
  Cloning method: Gateway Cloning
  Sequencing primers: 5′ M13-fwd; 3′ M13-rev
Terms and licenses: Academic/Nonprofit Terms; Industry Terms
Depositor comments: This plasmid contains a STOP codon at the end of the codon-optimized ORF. For the version of this plasmid that does not contain a STOP codon, please see Addgene plasmid 131874 For more information on the full Resolute plasmid collection, please see www.addgene.org/depositor-collections/re-solute/. Please provide your feedback on this plasmid to the RESOLUTE consortium by filling out their RESOLUTE repository feedback form: https://forms.office.com/Pages/ResponsePage.aspx?id=0e05yklzmkS7rjFGQL4N7z4feCLQvEJAmVcOCM_u885UN1JJRko0Ukg4TVQwNTZLOUxPQVJWT1NHUCQlQCN0PWcu
How to cite: pDONR221-SLC15A1_STOP was a gift from RESOLUTE Consortium & Giulio Superti-Furga (Addgene plasmid # 161040 ; http://n2t.net/addgene:161040 ; RRID:Addgene_161040)
