[The description below was written by a language model from this plasmid's Addgene catalogue record and pLannotate feature annotations shown in this document.]
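Description:
pDONR221-SLC15A1_STOP is a Gateway entry clone built on the pDONR221 backbone. It carries a codon-optimized open reading frame for human SLC15A1, also known as PEPT1, a member of the solute carrier family. The catalogue lists the vector type as mammalian expression, but the annotated 4,677 nt sequence shows no eukaryotic promoter or polyadenylation signal. The plasmid therefore serves as a shuttle for the ORF rather than an expression construct. It is propagated in E. coli from a high-copy ColE1/pUC-type origin and selected with kanamycin through an aph(3')-Ia resistance gene.

The SLC15A1 coding sequence (about 2.1 kb) lies between attL1 and attL2, the recombination sites used by LR Clonase. These sites allow the ORF to be transferred, with orientation preserved, into any attR-containing destination vector that supplies the desired promoter, tags or viral elements. This version keeps a stop codon at the end of the ORF, so the protein is expressed with a native C-terminus and cannot be read through into C-terminal tags encoded by the destination vector. The depositor notes that a companion clone without the stop codon exists for that purpose. rrnB T1 and T2 transcription terminators sit upstream of the attL1 side and insulate the insert from read-through transcription originating in the backbone. A T7 promoter lies just beyond attL2, oriented toward the insert on the opposite strand. Short lacI and lacZα fragments are backbone remnants with no evident function. The clone belongs to a consortium collection of SLC transporter ORFs intended for subcloning into custom expression vectors for transporter research and drug discovery.
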