Features (pLannotate 1.2.2; 10 found; start..end, strand, type, name):
      1..100     +  protein_bind   attL1: mutant version of attL; recombination site for the Gateway® LR reaction LR Clonase™
    106..2229    +  CDS            SLC15A1: S15A1_HUMAN - Also known as PEPT1 From Homo sapiens (Human).
   2234..2333    -  protein_bind   attL2: mutant version of attL; recombination site for the Gateway® LR reaction LR Clonase™
   2351..2369    -  promoter       T7 promoter: promoter for bacteriophage T7 RNA polymerase
   2503..3312    +  CDS            KanR: aminoglycoside phosphotransferase; aph(3')-Ia; confers resistance to kanamycin in bacteria or G418 (Geneticin®) in eukaryotes
   3459..4047    +  rep_origin     ori: high-copy-number ColE1/pMB1/pBR322/pUC origin of replication
   4230..4322    +  CDS            lacI (fragment): lac repressor; lacI; The lac repressor binds to the lac operator to inhibit transcription in E. coli. This inhibition can be relieved by adding lactose or isopropyl-β-D-thiogalactopyranoside (IPTG).
   4377..4404    -  terminator     rrnB T2 terminator: transcription terminator T2 from the E. coli rrnB gene
   4536..4579    +  terminator     rrnB T1 terminator: Escherichia coli rrnB; transcription terminator T1 from the E. coli rrnB gene
   4626..4662    -  CDS            lacZα (fragment): LacZα fragment of β-galactosidase; lacZ fragment
>Addgene plasmid #161040 | pDONR221-SLC15A1_STOP | addgene full sequence | sequence record 335549 | Addgene NGS Result
CAAATAATGATTTTATTTTGACTGATAGTGACCTGTTCGTTGCAACACATTGATGAGCAATGCTTTTTTA
TAATGCCAACTTTGTACAAAAAAGCAGGCTCCACCATGGGCATGTCTAAGAGCCACTCCTTCTTTGGCTA
CCCTCTGTCTATCTTCTTTATCGTGGTGAACGAGTTCTGCGAGCGGTTCAGCTACTATGGCATGAGGGCC
ATCCTGATCCTGTATTTCACCAACTTTATCAGCTGGGACGATAATCTGTCCACCGCCATCTACCACACCT
TCGTGGCCCTGTGCTATCTGACCCCAATCCTGGGCGCCCTGATCGCAGACAGCTGGCTGGGCAAGTTTAA
GACAATCGTGTCTCTGAGCATCGTGTACACCATCGGCCAGGCCGTGACATCCGTGAGCTCCATCAACGAC
CTGACCGATCACAATCACGACGGCACACCAGATTCCCTGCCCGTGCACGTGGTGCTGTCTCTGATCGGAC
TGGCCCTGATCGCCCTGGGAACCGGAGGCATCAAGCCATGCGTGTCCGCCTTCGGCGGCGATCAGTTTGA
GGAGGGCCAGGAGAAGCAGCGGAACAGATTCTTTTCTATCTTCTATCTGGCCATCAATGCCGGCAGCCTG
CTGTCCACCATCATCACACCCATGCTGAGGGTGCAGCAGTGCGGCATCCACTCCAAGCAGGCCTGTTACC
CTCTGGCCTTCGGCGTGCCAGCCGCCCTGATGGCAGTGGCCCTGATCGTGTTCGTGCTGGGCTCTGGCAT
GTATAAGAAGTTTAAGCCCCAGGGCAACATCATGGGCAAGGTGGCCAAGTGTATCGGCTTCGCCATCAAG
AATAGGTTTCGCCACCGGTCTAAGGCCTTCCCTAAGAGAGAGCACTGGCTGGACTGGGCCAAGGAGAAGT
ACGATGAGCGCCTGATCAGCCAGATCAAGATGGTGACCAGAGTGATGTTTCTGTATATCCCACTGCCCAT
GTTCTGGGCCCTGTTTGACCAGCAGGGAAGCAGGTGGACCCTGCAGGCAACCACAATGTCCGGCAAGATC
GGCGCCCTGGAGATCCAGCCCGACCAGATGCAGACAGTGAACGCCATCCTGATCGTGATCATGGTGCCCA
TCTTCGATGCCGTGCTGTACCCTCTGATCGCCAAGTGCGGCTTCAACTTCACCTCCCTGAAGAAGATGGC
CGTGGGCATGGTGCTGGCCTCTATGGCCTTCGTGGTGGCCGCCATCGTGCAGGTGGAGATCGATAAGACA
CTGCCCGTGTTCCCAAAGGGCAACGAGGTGCAGATCAAGGTGCTGAACATCGGCAACAATACCATGAATA
TCAGCCTGCCAGGCGAGATGGTGACACTGGGCCCCATGTCCCAGACCAATGCCTTCATGACATTTGACGT
GAACAAGCTGACCAGAATCAATATCTCTAGCCCAGGATCCCCTGTGACCGCAGTGACAGACGATTTCAAG
CAGGGCCAGAGGCACACACTGCTGGTGTGGGCCCCTAACCACTACCAGGTGGTGAAGGATGGCCTGAACC
AGAAGCCAGAGAAGGGCGAGAATGGCATCCGCTTCGTGAACACCTTTAATGAGCTGATCACCATCACAAT
GTCCGGCAAGGTGTATGCCAACATCTCCTCTTACAATGCCTCTACATATCAGTTCTTTCCCAGCGGCATC
AAGGGCTTCACCATCAGCTCCACAGAGATCCCCCCTCAGTGCCAGCCTAACTTCAATACCTTTTACCTGG
AGTTTGGCAGCGCCTACACATATATCGTGCAGCGGAAGAATGACTCTTGTCCAGAGGTGAAGGTGTTCGA
GGATATCAGCGCCAACACCGTGAATATGGCCCTGCAGATCCCCCAGTACTTTCTGCTGACCTGCGGCGAG
GTGGTGTTCTCCGTGACAGGCCTGGAGTTTTCCTATTCTCAGGCCCCTTCTAACATGAAGAGCGTGCTGC
AGGCAGGATGGCTGCTGACCGTGGCAGTGGGCAATATCATCGTGCTGATCGTGGCAGGAGCAGGACAGTT
CAGCAAGCAGTGGGCCGAGTACATCCTGTTTGCCGCCCTGCTGCTGGTGGTGTGCGTGATCTTCGCCATC
ATGGCCCGCTTTTACACATATATCAACCCTGCCGAGATCGAGGCCCAGTTCGACGAGGATGAGAAGAAGA
ACCGGCTGGAGAAGAGCAATCCATACTTCATGTCCGGCGCCAATTCTCAGAAGCAGATGTAAGACCCAGC
TTTCTTGTACAAAGTTGGCATTATAAGAAAGCATTGCTTATCAATTTGTTGCAACGAACAGGTCACTATC
AGTCAAAATAAAATCATTATTTGCCATCCAGCTGATATCCCCTATAGTGAGTCGTATTACATGGTCATAG
CTGTTTCCTGGCAGCTCTGGCCCGTGTCTCAAAATCTCTGATGTTACATTGCACAAGATAAAAATATATC
ATCATGAACAATAAAACTGTCTGCTTACATAAACAGTAATACAAGGGGTGTTATGAGCCATATTCAACGG
GAAACGTCGAGGCCGCGATTAAATTCCAACATGGATGCTGATTTATATGGGTATAAATGGGCTCGCGATA
ATGTCGGGCAATCAGGTGCGACAATCTATCGCTTGTATGGGAAGCCCGATGCGCCAGAGTTGTTTCTGAA
ACATGGCAAAGGTAGCGTTGCCAATGATGTTACAGATGAGATGGTCAGACTAAACTGGCTGACGGAATTT
ATGCCTCTTCCGACCATCAAGCATTTTATCCGTACTCCTGATGATGCATGGTTACTCACCACTGCGATCC
CCGGAAAAACAGCATTCCAGGTATTAGAAGAATATCCTGATTCAGGTGAAAATATTGTTGATGCGCTGGC
AGTGTTCCTGCGCCGGTTGCATTCGATTCCTGTTTGTAATTGTCCTTTTAACAGCGATCGCGTATTTCGT
CTCGCTCAGGCGCAATCACGAATGAATAACGGTTTGGTTGATGCGAGTGATTTTGATGACGAGCGTAATG
GCTGGCCTGTTGAACAAGTCTGGAAAGAAATGCATAAACTTTTGCCATTCTCACCGGATTCAGTCGTCAC
TCATGGTGATTTCTCACTTGATAACCTTATTTTTGACGAGGGGAAATTAATAGGTTGTATTGATGTTGGA
CGAGTCGGAATCGCAGACCGATACCAGGATCTTGCCATCCTATGGAACTGCCTCGGTGAGTTTTCTCCTT
CATTACAGAAACGGCTTTTTCAAAAATATGGTATTGATAATCCTGATATGAATAAATTGCAGTTTCATTT
GATGCTCGATGAGTTTTTCTAATCAGAATTGGTTAATTGGTTGTAACACTGGCAGAGCATTACGCTGACT
TGACGGGACGGCGCAAGCTCATGACCAAAATCCCTTAACGTGAGTTACGCGTCGTTCCACTGAGCGTCAG
ACCCCGTAGAAAAGATCAAAGGATCTTCTTGAGATCCTTTTTTTCTGCGCGTAATCTGCTGCTTGCAAAC
AAAAAAACCACCGCTACCAGCGGTGGTTTGTTTGCCGGATCAAGAGCTACCAACTCTTTTTCCGAAGGTA
ACTGGCTTCAGCAGAGCGCAGATACCAAATACTGTTCTTCTAGTGTAGCCGTAGTTAGGCCACCACTTCA
AGAACTCTGTAGCACCGCCTACATACCTCGCTCTGCTAATCCTGTTACCAGTGGCTGCTGCCAGTGGCGA
TAAGTCGTGTCTTACCGGGTTGGACTCAAGACGATAGTTACCGGATAAGGCGCAGCGGTCGGGCTGAACG
GGGGGTTCGTGCACACAGCCCAGCTTGGAGCGAACGACCTACACCGAACTGAGATACCTACAGCGTGAGC
TATGAGAAAGCGCCACGCTTCCCGAAGGGAGAAAGGCGGACAGGTATCCGGTAAGCGGCAGGGTCGGAAC
AGGAGAGCGCACGAGGGAGCTTCCAGGGGGAAACGCCTGGTATCTTTATAGTCCTGTCGGGTTTCGCCAC
CTCTGACTTGAGCGTCGATTTTTGTGATGCTCGTCAGGGGGGCGGAGCCTATGGAAAAACGCCAGCAACG
CGGCCTTTTTACGGTTCCTGGCCTTTTGCTGGCCTTTTGCTCACATGTTCTTTCCTGCGTTATCCCCTGA
TTCTGTGGATAACCGTATTACCGCCTTTGAGTGAGCTGATACCGCTCGCCGCAGCCGAACGACCGAGCGC
AGCGAGTCAGTGAGCGAGGAAGCGGAAGAGCGCCCAATACGCAAACCGCCTCTCCCCGCGCGTTGGCCGA
TTCATTAATGCAGCTGGCACGACAGGTTTCCCGACTGGAAAGCGGGCAGTGAGCGCAACGCAATTAATAC
GCGTACCGCTAGCCAGGAAGAGTTTGTAGAAACGCAAAAAGGCCATCCGTCAGGATGGCCTTCTGCTTAG
TTTGATGCCTGGCAGTTTATGGCGGGCGTCCTGCCCGCCACCCTCCGGGCCGTTGCTTCACAACGTTCAA
ATCCGCTCCCGGCGGATTTGTCCTACTCAGGAGAGCGTTCACCGACAAACAACAGATAAAACGAAAGGCC
CAGTCTTCCGACTGAGCCTTTCGTTTTATTTGATGCCTGGCAGTTCCCTACTCTCGCGTTAACGCTAGCA
TGGATGTTTTCCCAGTCACGACGTTGTAAAACGACGGCCAGTCTTAAGCTCGGGCCC
