>Addgene plasmid #161040 | pDONR221-SLC15A1_STOP | depositor partial sequence | sequence record 312015 | Codon-optimized ORF of SLC15A1
ATGGGCATGTCTAAGAGCCACTCCTTCTTTGGCTACCCTCTGTCTATCTTCTTTATCGTGGTGAACGAGT
TCTGCGAGCGGTTCAGCTACTATGGCATGAGGGCCATCCTGATCCTGTATTTCACCAACTTTATCAGCTG
GGACGATAATCTGTCCACCGCCATCTACCACACCTTCGTGGCCCTGTGCTATCTGACCCCAATCCTGGGC
GCCCTGATCGCAGACAGCTGGCTGGGCAAGTTTAAGACAATCGTGTCTCTGAGCATCGTGTACACCATCG
GCCAGGCCGTGACATCCGTGAGCTCCATCAACGACCTGACCGATCACAATCACGACGGCACACCAGATTC
CCTGCCCGTGCACGTGGTGCTGTCTCTGATCGGACTGGCCCTGATCGCCCTGGGAACCGGAGGCATCAAG
CCATGCGTGTCCGCCTTCGGCGGCGATCAGTTTGAGGAGGGCCAGGAGAAGCAGCGGAACAGATTCTTTT
CTATCTTCTATCTGGCCATCAATGCCGGCAGCCTGCTGTCCACCATCATCACACCCATGCTGAGGGTGCA
GCAGTGCGGCATCCACTCCAAGCAGGCCTGTTACCCTCTGGCCTTCGGCGTGCCAGCCGCCCTGATGGCA
GTGGCCCTGATCGTGTTCGTGCTGGGCTCTGGCATGTATAAGAAGTTTAAGCCCCAGGGCAACATCATGG
GCAAGGTGGCCAAGTGTATCGGCTTCGCCATCAAGAATAGGTTTCGCCACCGGTCTAAGGCCTTCCCTAA
GAGAGAGCACTGGCTGGACTGGGCCAAGGAGAAGTACGATGAGCGCCTGATCAGCCAGATCAAGATGGTG
ACCAGAGTGATGTTTCTGTATATCCCACTGCCCATGTTCTGGGCCCTGTTTGACCAGCAGGGAAGCAGGT
GGACCCTGCAGGCAACCACAATGTCCGGCAAGATCGGCGCCCTGGAGATCCAGCCCGACCAGATGCAGAC
AGTGAACGCCATCCTGATCGTGATCATGGTGCCCATCTTCGATGCCGTGCTGTACCCTCTGATCGCCAAG
TGCGGCTTCAACTTCACCTCCCTGAAGAAGATGGCCGTGGGCATGGTGCTGGCCTCTATGGCCTTCGTGG
TGGCCGCCATCGTGCAGGTGGAGATCGATAAGACACTGCCCGTGTTCCCAAAGGGCAACGAGGTGCAGAT
CAAGGTGCTGAACATCGGCAACAATACCATGAATATCAGCCTGCCAGGCGAGATGGTGACACTGGGCCCC
ATGTCCCAGACCAATGCCTTCATGACATTTGACGTGAACAAGCTGACCAGAATCAATATCTCTAGCCCAG
GATCCCCTGTGACCGCAGTGACAGACGATTTCAAGCAGGGCCAGAGGCACACACTGCTGGTGTGGGCCCC
TAACCACTACCAGGTGGTGAAGGATGGCCTGAACCAGAAGCCAGAGAAGGGCGAGAATGGCATCCGCTTC
GTGAACACCTTTAATGAGCTGATCACCATCACAATGTCCGGCAAGGTGTATGCCAACATCTCCTCTTACA
ATGCCTCTACATATCAGTTCTTTCCCAGCGGCATCAAGGGCTTCACCATCAGCTCCACAGAGATCCCCCC
TCAGTGCCAGCCTAACTTCAATACCTTTTACCTGGAGTTTGGCAGCGCCTACACATATATCGTGCAGCGG
AAGAATGACTCTTGTCCAGAGGTGAAGGTGTTCGAGGATATCAGCGCCAACACCGTGAATATGGCCCTGC
AGATCCCCCAGTACTTTCTGCTGACCTGCGGCGAGGTGGTGTTCTCCGTGACAGGCCTGGAGTTTTCCTA
TTCTCAGGCCCCTTCTAACATGAAGAGCGTGCTGCAGGCAGGATGGCTGCTGACCGTGGCAGTGGGCAAT
ATCATCGTGCTGATCGTGGCAGGAGCAGGACAGTTCAGCAAGCAGTGGGCCGAGTACATCCTGTTTGCCG
CCCTGCTGCTGGTGGTGTGCGTGATCTTCGCCATCATGGCCCGCTTTTACACATATATCAACCCTGCCGA
GATCGAGGCCCAGTTCGACGAGGATGAGAAGAAGAACCGGCTGGAGAAGAGCAATCCATACTTCATGTCC
GGCGCCAATTCTCAGAAGCAGATGTAA
